>Addgene plasmid #135713 | psiCHECK2-miR-106b-5p | addgene full sequence | sequence record 322204 | Addgene NGS Result
AGATCTGCGCAGCACCATGGCCTGAAATAACCTCTGAAAGAGGAACTTGGTTAGGTACCTTCTGAGGCGG
AAAGAACCAGCTGTGGAATGTGTGTCAGTTAGGGTGTGGAAAGTCCCCAGGCTCCCCAGCAGGCAGAAGT
ATGCAAAGCATGCATCTCAATTAGTCAGCAACCAGGTGTGGAAAGTCCCCAGGCTCCCCAGCAGGCAGAA
GTATGCAAAGCATGCATCTCAATTAGTCAGCAACCATAGTCCCGCCCCTAACTCCGCCCATCCCGCCCCT
AACTCCGCCCAGTTCCGCCCATTCTCCGCCCCATGGCTGACTAATTTTTTTTATTTATGCAGAGGCCGAG
GCCGCCTCGGCCTCTGAGCTATTCCAGAAGTAGTGAGGAGGCTTTTTTGGAGGCCTAGGCTTTTGCAAAA
AGCTTGATTCTTCTGACACAACAGTCTCGAACTTAAGCTGCAGAAGTTGGTCGTGAGGCACTGGGCAGGT
AAGTATCAAGGTTACAAGACAGGTTTAAGGAGACCAATAGAAACTGGGCTTGTCGAGACAGAGAAGACTC
TTGCGTTTCTGATAGGCACCTATTGGTCTTACTGACATCCACTTTGCCTTTCTCTCCACAGGTGTCCACT
CCCAGTTCAATTACAGCTCTTAAGGCTAGAGTACTTAATACGACTCACTATAGGCTAGCCACCATGGCTT
CCAAGGTGTACGACCCCGAGCAACGCAAACGCATGATCACTGGGCCTCAGTGGTGGGCTCGCTGCAAGCA
AATGAACGTGCTGGACTCCTTCATCAACTACTATGATTCCGAGAAGCACGCCGAGAACGCCGTGATTTTT
CTGCATGGTAACGCTGCCTCCAGCTACCTGTGGAGGCACGTCGTGCCTCACATCGAGCCCGTGGCTAGAT
GCATCATCCCTGATCTGATCGGAATGGGTAAGTCCGGCAAGAGCGGGAATGGCTCATATCGCCTCCTGGA
TCACTACAAGTACCTCACCGCTTGGTTCGAGCTGCTGAACCTTCCAAAGAAAATCATCTTTGTGGGCCAC
GACTGGGGGGCTTGTCTGGCCTTTCACTACTCCTACGAGCACCAAGACAAGATCAAGGCCATCGTCCATG
CTGAGAGTGTCGTGGACGTGATCGAGTCCTGGGACGAGTGGCCTGACATCGAGGAGGATATCGCCCTGAT
CAAGAGCGAAGAGGGCGAGAAAATGGTGCTTGAGAATAACTTCTTCGTCGAGACCATGCTCCCAAGCAAG
ATCATGCGGAAACTGGAGCCTGAGGAGTTCGCTGCCTACCTGGAGCCATTCAAGGAGAAGGGCGAGGTTA
GACGGCCTACCCTCTCCTGGCCTCGCGAGATCCCTCTCGTTAAGGGAGGCAAGCCCGACGTCGTCCAGAT
TGTCCGCAACTACAACGCCTACCTTCGGGCCAGCGACGATCTGCCTAAGATGTTCATCGAGTCCGACCCT
GGGTTCTTTTCCAACGCTATTGTCGAGGGAGCTAAGAAGTTCCCTAACACCGAGTTCGTGAAGGTGAAGG
GCCTCCACTTCAGCCAGGAGGACGCTCCAGATGAAATGGGTAAGTACATCAAGAGCTTCGTGGAGCGCGT
GCTGAAGAACGAGCAGTAATTCTAGGCGATCGCTCGAGATCTGCACTGTCAGCACTTTAGCGGCCGCTGG
CCGCAATAAAATATCTTTATTTTCATTACATCTGTGTGTTGGTTTTTTGTGTGAGGATCTAAATGAGTCT
TCGGACCTCGCGGGGGCCGCTTAAGCGGTGGTTAGGGTTTGTCTGACGCGGGGGGAGGGGGAAGGAACGA
AACACTCTCATTCGGAGGCGGCTCGGGGTTTGGTCTTGGTGGCCACGGGCACGCAGAAGAGCGCCGCGAT
CCTCTTAAGCACCCCCCCGCCCTCCGTGGAGGCGGGGGTTTGGTCGGCGGGTGGTAACTGGCGGGCCGCT
GACTCGGGCGGGTCGCGCGCCCCAGAGTGTGACCTTTTCGGTCTGCTCGCAGACCCCCGGGCGGCGCCGC
CGCGGCGGCGACGGGCTCGCTGGGTCCTAGGCTCCATGGGGACCGTATACGTGGACAGGCTCTGGAGCAT
CCGCACGACTGCGGTGATATTACCGGAGACCTTCTGCGGGACGAGCCGGGTCACGCGGCTGACGCGGAGC
GTCCGTTGGGCGACAAACACCAGGACGGGGCACAGGTACACTATCTTGTCACCCGGAGGCGCGAGGGACT
GCAGGAGCTTCAGGGAGTGGCGCAGCTGCTTCATCCCCGTGGCCCGTTGCTCGCGTTTGCTGGCGGTGTC
CCCGGAAGAAATATATTTGCATGTCTTTAGTTCTATGATGACACAAACCCCGCCCAGCGTCTTGTCATTG
GCGAATTCGAACACGCAGATGCAGTCGGGGCGGCGCGGTCCCAGGTCCACTTCGCATATTAAGGTGACGC
GTGTGGCCTCGAACACCGAGCGACCCTGCAGCGACCCGCTTAAAAGCTTGGCATTCCGGTACTGTTGGTA
AAGCCACCATGGCCGATGCTAAGAACATTAAGAAGGGCCCTGCTCCCTTCTACCCTCTGGAGGATGGCAC
CGCTGGCGAGCAGCTGCACAAGGCCATGAAGAGGTATGCCCTGGTGCCTGGCACCATTGCCTTCACCGAT
GCCCACATTGAGGTGGACATCACCTATGCCGAGTACTTCGAGATGTCTGTGCGCCTGGCCGAGGCCATGA
AGAGGTACGGCCTGAACACCAACCACCGCATCGTGGTGTGCTCTGAGAACTCTCTGCAGTTCTTCATGCC
AGTGCTGGGCGCCCTGTTCATCGGAGTGGCCGTGGCCCCTGCTAACGACATTTACAACGAGCGCGAGCTG
CTGAACAGCATGGGCATTTCTCAGCCTACCGTGGTGTTCGTGTCTAAGAAGGGCCTGCAGAAGATCCTGA
ACGTGCAGAAGAAGCTGCCTATCATCCAGAAGATCATCATCATGGACTCTAAGACCGACTACCAGGGCTT
CCAGAGCATGTACACATTCGTGACATCTCATCTGCCTCCTGGCTTCAACGAGTACGACTTCGTGCCAGAG
TCTTTCGACAGGGACAAAACCATTGCCCTGATCATGAACAGCTCTGGGTCTACCGGCCTGCCTAAGGGCG
TGGCCCTGCCTCATCGCACCGCCTGTGTGCGCTTCTCTCACGCCCGCGACCCTATTTTCGGCAACCAGAT
CATCCCCGACACCGCTATTCTGAGCGTGGTGCCATTCCACCACGGCTTCGGCATGTTCACCACCCTGGGC
TACCTGATTTGCGGCTTTCGGGTGGTGCTGATGTACCGCTTCGAGGAGGAGCTGTTCCTGCGCAGCCTGC
AAGACTACAAAATTCAGTCTGCCCTGCTGGTGCCAACCCTGTTCAGCTTCTTCGCTAAGAGCACCCTGAT
CGACAAGTACGACCTGTCTAACCTGCACGAGATTGCCTCTGGCGGCGCCCCACTGTCTAAGGAGGTGGGC
GAAGCCGTGGCCAAGCGCTTTCATCTGCCAGGCATCCGCCAGGGCTACGGCCTGACCGAGACAACCAGCG
CCATTCTGATTACCCCAGAGGGCGACGACAAGCCTGGCGCCGTGGGCAAGGTGGTGCCATTCTTCGAGGC
CAAGGTGGTGGACCTGGACACCGGCAAGACCCTGGGAGTGAACCAGCGCGGCGAGCTGTGTGTGCGCGGC
CCTATGATTATGTCCGGCTACGTGAATAACCCTGAGGCCACAAACGCCCTGATCGACAAGGACGGCTGGC
TGCACTCTGGCGACATTGCCTACTGGGACGAGGACGAGCACTTCTTCATCGTGGACCGCCTGAAGTCTCT
GATCAAGTACAAGGGCTACCAGGTGGCCCCAGCCGAGCTGGAGTCTATCCTGCTGCAGCACCCTAACATT
TTCGACGCCGGAGTGGCCGGCCTGCCCGACGACGATGCCGGCGAGCTGCCTGCCGCCGTCGTCGTGCTGG
AACACGGCAAGACCATGACCGAGAAGGAGATCGTGGACTATGTGGCCAGCCAGGTGACAACCGCCAAGAA
GCTGCGCGGCGGAGTGGTGTTCGTGGACGAGGTGCCCAAGGGCCTGACCGGCAAGCTGGACGCCCGCAAG
ATCCGCGAGATCCTGATCAAGGCTAAGAAAGGCGGCAAGATCGCCGTGTAATAATTCTAGAGTCGGGGCG
GCCGGCCGCTTCGAGCAGACATGATAAGATACATTGATGAGTTTGGACAAACCACAACTAGAATGCAGTG
AAAAAAATGCTTTATTTGTGAAATTTGTGATGCTATTGCTTTATTTGTAACCATTATAAGCTGCAATAAA
CAAGTTAACAACAACAATTGCATTCATTTTATGTTTCAGGTTCAGGGGGAGGTGTGGGAGGTTTTTTAAA
GCAAGTAAAACCTCTACAAATGTGGTAAAATCGATAAGGATCCAGGTGGCACTTTTCGGGGAAATGTGCG
CGGAACCCCTATTTGTTTATTTTTCTAAATACATTCAAATATGTATCCGCTCATGAGACAATAACCCTGA
TAAATGCTTCAATAATATTGAAAAAGGAAGAGTATGAGTATTCAACATTTCCGTGTCGCCCTTATTCCCT
TTTTTGCGGCATTTTGCCTTCCTGTTTTTGCTCACCCAGAAACGCTGGTGAAAGTAAAAGATGCTGAAGA
TCAGTTGGGTGCACGAGTGGGTTACATCGAACTGGATCTCAACAGCGGTAAGATCCTTGAGAGTTTTCGC
CCCGAAGAACGTTTTCCAATGATGAGCACTTTTAAAGTTCTGCTATGTGGCGCGGTATTATCCCGTATTG
ACGCCGGGCAAGAGCAACTCGGTCGCCGCATACACTATTCTCAGAATGACTTGGTTGAGTACTCACCAGT
CACAGAAAAGCATCTTACGGATGGCATGACAGTAAGAGAATTATGCAGTGCTGCCATAACCATGAGTGAT
AACACTGCGGCCAACTTACTTCTGACAACGATCGGAGGACCGAAGGAGCTAACCGCTTTTTTGCACAACA
TGGGGGATCATGTAACTCGCCTTGATCGTTGGGAACCGGAGCTGAATGAAGCCATACCAAACGACGAGCG
TGACACCACGATGCCTGTAGCAATGGCAACAACGTTGCGCAAACTATTAACTGGCGAACTACTTACTCTA
GCTTCCCGGCAACAATTAATAGACTGGATGGAGGCGGATAAAGTTGCAGGACCACTTCTGCGCTCGGCCC
TTCCGGCTGGCTGGTTTATTGCTGATAAATCTGGAGCCGGTGAGCGTGGGTCTCGCGGTATCATTGCAGC
ACTGGGGCCAGATGGTAAGCCCTCCCGTATCGTAGTTATCTACACGACGGGGAGTCAGGCAACTATGGAT
GAACGAAATAGACAGATCGCTGAGATAGGTGCCTCACTGATTAAGCATTGGTAACTGTCAGACCAAGTTT
ACTCATATATACTTTAGATTGATTTAAAACTTCATTTTTAATTTAAAAGGATCTAGGTGAAGATCCTTTT
TGATAATCTCATGACCAAAATCCCTTAACGTGAGTTTTCGTTCCACTGAGCGTCAGACCCCGTAGAAAAG
ATCAAAGGATCTTCTTGAGATCCTTTTTTTCTGCGCGTAATCTGCTGCTTGCAAACAAAAAAACCACCGC
TACCAGCGGTGGTTTGTTTGCCGGATCAAGAGCTACCAACTCTTTTTCCGAAGGTAACTGGCTTCAGCAG
AGCGCAGATACCAAATACTGTTCTTCTAGTGTAGCCGTAGTTAGGCCACCACTTCAAGAACTCTGTAGCA
CCGCCTACATACCTCGCTCTGCTAATCCTGTTACCAGTGGCTGCTGCCAGTGGCGATAAGTCGTGTCTTA
CCGGGTTGGACTCAAGACGATAGTTACCGGATAAGGCGCAGCGGTCGGGCTGAACGGGGGGTTCGTGCAC
ACAGCCCAGCTTGGAGCGAACGACCTACACCGAACTGAGATACCTACAGCGTGAGCTATGAGAAAGCGCC
ACGCTTCCCGAAGGGAGAAAGGCGGACAGGTATCCGGTAAGCGGCAGGGTCGGAACAGGAGAGCGCACGA
GGGAGCTTCCAGGGGGAAACGCCTGGTATCTTTATAGTCCTGTCGGGTTTCGCCACCTCTGACTTGAGCG
TCGATTTTTGTGATGCTCGTCAGGGGGGCGGAGCCTATGGAAAAACGCCAGCAACGCGGCCTTTTTACGG
TTCCTGGCCTTTTGCTGGCCTTTTGCTCACATGGCTCGAC
Features (pLannotate 1.2.2; 12 found; start..end, strand, type, name):
     62..419     +  promoter       SV40 promoter: SV40 enhancer and early promoter
    489..621     +  intron         chimeric intron: chimera between introns from human β-globin and immunoglobulin heavy chain genes
    666..684     +  promoter       T7 promoter: promoter for bacteriophage T7 RNA polymerase
    694..1629    +  CDS            hRluc: Renilla luciferase human codon-optimized
   1685..1733    +  polyA_signal   poly(A) signal: synthetic polyadenylation signal
   1742..2493    +  promoter       HSV TK promoter: herpes simplex virus thymidine kinase promoter
   2529..4181    +  CDS            luciferase: firefly luciferase; luc+; enhanced luc+ version of the luciferase gene AAS38485.1 42718124.0
   4225..4346    -  polyA_signal   SV40 poly(A) signal: SV40 polyadenylation signal
   4369..4437    -  CDS            large T antigen (fragment): large T antigen from SV40 (simian virus 40)
   4479..4583    +  promoter       AmpR promoter: bla
   4584..5444    +  CDS            AmpR: β-lactamase; bla; confers resistance to ampicillin, carbenicillin, and related antibiotics
   5615..6203    +  rep_origin     ori: high-copy-number ColE1/pMB1/pBR322/pUC origin of replication
