[The description below was written by a language model from this plasmid's Addgene catalogue record and pLannotate feature annotations shown in this document.]
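Description:
psiCHECK2-miR-106b-5p is a dual-luciferase microRNA sensor built on the Promega psiCHECK-2 mammalian expression backbone. It is propagated in E. coli as a high-copy plasmid through its ColE1/pUC-type origin and is selected with ampicillin via the β-lactamase (AmpR) gene and its native promoter. No mammalian selection marker is annotated, which is consistent with use by transient transfection.

The plasmid carries two independent reporter cassettes. In the first, the SV40 enhancer/early promoter, followed by a chimeric β-globin/immunoglobulin intron that improves transcript processing, drives human codon-optimized Renilla luciferase (hRluc), terminated by a synthetic poly(A) signal. A T7 promoter immediately upstream of hRluc also permits in vitro transcription. In the second, the HSV thymidine kinase promoter drives firefly luciferase (luc+) with an SV40 poly(A) signal, giving an internal control expressed from the same molecule.

The insert is a synthetic sequence that is the reverse complement of miR-106b-5p, that is, a perfectly complementary target site. It is not annotated in the feature table and the cloning sites are recorded as unknown. In psiCHECK-2 such sites are normally placed in the 3′ UTR of hRluc, and the short unannotated gap between the hRluc coding sequence and the synthetic poly(A) signal fits that arrangement. When miR-106b-5p is active in transfected cells, it should bind this site and repress the Renilla transcript, lowering the Renilla signal relative to firefly. The Renilla/firefly ratio therefore reports miRNA activity, for example when testing miRNA mimics, inhibitors or competing RNAs. The stated purpose writes the miRNA as "miR-106-5p", while the plasmid and insert names specify miR-106b-5p.
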