Addgene plasmid #135713: psiCHECK2-miR-106b-5p
Purpose: Mammalian expression vector, Luciferase reporter to test activity of miRNA (miR-106-5p)
Depositing lab: Florian Karreth. Depositing organization: H. Lee Moffitt Cancer Center and Research Institute.
Backbone
  Vector backbone: psiCHECK-2
  Backbone manufacturer: Promega
  Vector type: Mammalian Expression
Growth in bacteria
  Bacterial resistance: Ampicillin, 100 μg/mL
  Growth temperature: 37°C
  Growth strain: DH5alpha
  Copy number: High Copy
Gene/Insert
  Gene/Insert name: miR-106b-5p reverse complement
  Species: Synthetic
  Cloning method: Restriction Enzyme; 5′ cloning site Unknown (unknown if destroyed); 3′ cloning site Unknown (unknown if destroyed)
Terms and licenses: Academic/Nonprofit Terms; Industry Terms: Not Available to Industry
How to cite: psiCHECK2-miR-106b-5p was a gift from Florian Karreth (Addgene plasmid # 135713 ; http://n2t.net/addgene:135713 ; RRID:Addgene_135713)
